Addgene plasmid #144019: TFORF2387
Purpose: Lentiviral vector for overexpressing transcription factor ORFs with unique 24-bp barcodes. Barcodes facilitate identification of transcription factors in pooled screens.
Depositing lab: Feng Zhang. Depositing organization: Broad Institute. Publication: A transcription factor atlas of directed differentiation. Joung J, Ma S, Tay T, Geiger-Schuller KR, Kirchgatterer PC, Verdine VK, Guo B, Arias-Garcia MA, Allen WE, Singh A, Kuksenko O, Abudayyeh OO, Gootenberg JS, Fu Z, Macrae RK, Buenrostro JD, Regev A, Zhang F. Cell. 2023 Jan 5;186(1):209-229.e26. doi: 10.1016/j.cell.2022.11.026. PubMed 36608654.
Backbone
  Vector backbone: pLX_TRC317
  Backbone manufacturer: Broad Institute Genetic Perturbation Platform
  Backbone size w/o insert (bp): 8264
  Vector type: Mammalian Expression, Lentiviral
  Selectable markers: Puromycin
Growth in bacteria
  Bacterial resistance: Ampicillin, 100 μg/mL
  Growth temperature: 30°C
  Growth strain: DH5alpha
  Copy number: High Copy
Gene/Insert
  Gene/Insert name: MBD2
  Species: H. sapiens (human)
  Insert size (bp): 1337
  Entrez Gene: MBD2 (a.k.a. DMTase, NY-CO-41)
  Promoter: EF1a
  Cloning method: Unknown
  Sequencing primers: 5′ GGGTGGAGACTGAAGTTAGGCCAG; 3′ CACATAGCGTAAAAGGAGCAACATAG
Terms and licenses: Academic/Nonprofit Terms; Industry Terms: Not Available to Industry
Depositor comments: NM_003927,ENST00000256429 . The transcription factor ORF portion of this plasmid was synthesized by Genewiz. Please test multiple small colonies in case of plasmid recombination. To make this collection available in a timely manner, a portion of this collection was not fully sequenced by Addgene. If an Addgene verified full plasmid sequence is not available, please contact us prior to placing an order to request the full sequence.
How to cite: TFORF2387 was a gift from Feng Zhang (Addgene plasmid # 144019 ; http://n2t.net/addgene:144019 ; RRID:Addgene_144019)
