[The description below was written by a language model from this plasmid's Addgene catalogue record and pLannotate feature annotations shown in this document.]
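Description:
TFORF2387 is a lentiviral mammalian expression plasmid built on the pLX_TRC317 backbone and carrying the human MBD2 open reading frame, one member of a barcoded transcription factor ORF collection. It is propagated in E. coli through a high-copy ColE1/pUC-type origin with ampicillin selection (AmpR under its own bla promoter). The backbone also retains an f1 origin and remnants of a lac/lacZα cloning region flanked by T3 and T7 promoters. The depositor warns that the plasmid can recombine, as is common for LTR-containing vectors.

The viral portion has a third-generation, self-inactivating layout. An RSV promoter drives a truncated HIV-1 5' LTR, followed by the Ψ packaging signal with a partial gag sequence and the Rev response element. The transfer cassette ends in a ΔU3 3' LTR with an SV40 polyadenylation signal beyond it. Between the LTRs, an SV40 early promoter/origin segment sits upstream of the puromycin N-acetyltransferase gene, allowing selection of transduced cells. A cPPT/CTS element, which aids nuclear import of the viral genome, follows. The strong constitutive EF-1α promoter then drives MBD2, a methyl-CpG-binding protein that recruits histone deacetylases and acts as a transcriptional repressor. A WPRE downstream of the ORF enhances transcript stability and expression.

The record states that each construct carries a unique 24-bp barcode, though this is not annotated in the feature table. It may lie in the short region between the ORF and the WPRE, where only a small U6 promoter-like fragment is called. The vector is intended for MBD2 overexpression, alone or in pooled screens in which barcodes identify the transcription factor delivered, such as directed differentiation studies.
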