Features (pLannotate 1.2.2; 31 found; start..end, strand, type, name):
      5..231     +  promoter       RSV promoter: Rous sarcoma virus enhancer/promoter
    232..412     +  LTR            5' LTR (truncated): truncated 5' long terminal repeat (LTR) from HIV-1
    459..584     +  misc_feature   HIV-1 Ψ: packaging signal of human immunodeficiency virus type 1
    568..931     +  CDS            HIV-1 gag (fragment): gag protein from human immunodeficiency virus 1; gag
   1077..1310    +  misc_feature   RRE: The Rev response element (RRE) of HIV-1 allows for Rev-dependent mRNA export from the nucleus to the cytoplasm.
   1687..1713    +  CDS            Rev (fragment): human immunodeficiency virus 1 (HIV-1) Rev protein; rev; enhances nuclear export of unspliced and incompletely spliced viral mRNAs
   1720..1743    +  promoter       SV40 promoter (fragment): SV40 early promoter
   1744..1815    +  promoter       SV40 promoter (fragment): SV40 enhancer and early promoter
   1839..1974    +  rep_origin     SV40 ori: SV40 origin of replication
   2020..2616    +  CDS            PuroR (fragment): puromycin N-acetyltransferase; pac from Streptomyces; confers resistance to puromycin
   2665..2782    +  misc_feature   cPPT/CTS: central polypurine tract and central termination sequence of HIV-1
   2847..2913    +  CDS            small t antigen (fragment): SV40 (simian virus 40) small t antigen
   2920..4098    +  promoter       EF-1α promoter: strong constitutive promoter for human elongation factor EF-1α
   4115..5347    +  CDS            MBD2: MBD2_HUMAN - Experimental evidence at protein level: Swiss-Prot protein existence level 1. Binds CpG islands in promoters where the DNA is methylated at position 5 of cytosine within CpG dinucleotides. Binds hemimethylated DNA as well. Recruits histone deacetylases and DNA methyltransferases. Acts as transcriptional repressor and plays a role in gene silencing. Functions as a scaffold protein, targeting GATAD2A and GATAD2B to chromatin to promote repression. May enhance the activation of some unmethylated cAMP-responsive promoters. From Homo sapiens (Human).
   5363..5416    +  promoter       U6 promoter (fragment): RNA polymerase III promoter for human U6 snRNA
   5458..6046    +  misc_feature   WPRE: woodchuck hepatitis virus posttranscriptional regulatory element
   6097..6116    +  misc_feature   cPPT/CTS (fragment): central polypurine tract and central termination sequence of HIV-1
   6118..6351    +  LTR            3' LTR (ΔU3): self-inactivating 3' long terminal repeat (LTR) from HIV-1
   6429..6550    +  polyA_signal   SV40 poly(A) signal: SV40 polyadenylation signal
   6590..6725    +  rep_origin     SV40 ori: SV40 origin of replication
   6746..6764    -  promoter       T7 promoter: promoter for bacteriophage T7 RNA polymerase
   6772..6927    +  CDS            lacZα (fragment): LacZα fragment of β-galactosidase; lacZ fragment
   6932..7360    +  rep_origin     f1 ori (sequence partly withheld): f1 bacteriophage origin of replication; arrow indicates direction of (+) strand synthesis
   7413..7517    +  promoter       AmpR promoter: bla
   7518..8378    +  CDS            AmpR: β-lactamase; bla; confers resistance to ampicillin, carbenicillin, and related antibiotics
   8549..9137    +  rep_origin     ori: high-copy-number ColE1/pMB1/pBR322/pUC origin of replication
   9320..9412    +  CDS            lacI (fragment): lac repressor; lacI; The lac repressor binds to the lac operator to inhibit transcription in E. coli. This inhibition can be relieved by adding lactose or isopropyl-β-D-thiogalactopyranoside (IPTG).
   9425..9446    +  protein_bind   CAP binding site: CAP binding activates transcription in the presence of cAMP. E. coli catabolite activator protein
   9461..9491    +  promoter       lac promoter: promoter for the E. coli lac operon
   9499..9515    +  protein_bind   lac operator: The lac repressor binds to the lac operator to inhibit transcription in E. coli. This inhibition can be relieved by adding lactose or isopropyl-β-D-thiogalactopyranoside (IPTG). lac repressor encoded by lacI
   9560..9578    +  promoter       T3 promoter: promoter for bacteriophage T3 RNA polymerase
>Addgene plasmid #144019 | TFORF2387 | addgene full sequence | sequence record 427328 | Addgene NGS Result
TTAATGTAGTCTTATGCAATACTCTTGTAGTCTTGCAACATGGTAACGATGAGTTAGCAACATGCCTTAC
AAGGAGAGAAAAAGCACCGTGCATGCCGATTGGTGGAAGTAAGGTGGTACGATCGTGCCTTATTAGGAAG
GCAACAGACGGGTCTGACATGGATTGGACGAACCACTGAATTGCCGCATTGCAGAGATATTGTATTTAAG
TGCCTAGCTCGATACATAAACGGGTCTCTCTGGTTAGACCAGATCTGAGCCTGGGAGCTCTCTGGCTAAC
TAGGGAACCCACTGCTTAAGCCTCAATAAAGCTTGCCTTGAGTGCTTCAAGTAGTGTGTGCCCGTCTGTT
GTGTGACTCTGGTAACTAGAGATCCCTCAGACCCTTTTAGTCAGTGTGGAAAATCTCTAGCAGTGGCGCC
CGAACAGGGACTTGAAAGCGAAAGGGAAACCAGAGGAGCTCTCTCGACGCAGGACTCGGCTTGCTGAAGC
GCGCACGGCAAGAGGCGAGGGGCGGCGACTGGTGAGTACGCCAAAAATTTTGACTAGCGGAGGCTAGAAG
GAGAGAGATGGGTGCGAGAGCGTCAGTATTAAGCGGGGGAGAATTAGATCGCGATGGGAAAAAATTCGGT
TAAGGCCAGGGGGAAAGAAAAAATATAAATTAAAACATATAGTATGGGCAAGCAGGGAGCTAGAACGATT
CGCAGTTAATCCTGGCCTGTTAGAAACATCAGAAGGCTGTAGACAAATACTGGGACAGCTACAACCATCC
CTTCAGACAGGATCAGAAGAACTTAGATCATTATATAATACAGTAGCAACCCTCTATTGTGTGCATCAAA
GGATAGAGATAAAAGACACCAAGGAAGCTTTAGACAAGATAGAGGAAGAGCAAAACAAAAGTAAGACCAC
CGCACAGCAAGCGGCCGCTGATCTTCAGACCTGGAGGAGGAGATATGAGGGACAATTGGAGAAGTGAATT
ATATAAATATAAAGTAGTAAAAATTGAACCATTAGGAGTAGCACCCACCAAGGCAAAGAGAAGAGTGGTG
CAGAGAGAAAAAAGAGCAGTGGGAATAGGAGCTTTGTTCCTTGGGTTCTTGGGAGCAGCAGGAAGCACTA
TGGGCGCAGCGTCAATGACGCTGACGGTACAGGCCAGACAATTATTGTCTGGTATAGTGCAGCAGCAGAA
CAATTTGCTGAGGGCTATTGAGGCGCAACAGCATCTGTTGCAACTCACAGTCTGGGGCATCAAGCAGCTC
CAGGCAAGAATCCTGGCTGTGGAAAGATACCTAAAGGATCAACAGCTCCTGGGGATTTGGGGTTGCTCTG
GAAAACTCATTTGCACCACTGCTGTGCCTTGGAATGCTAGTTGGAGTAATAAATCTCTGGAACAGATTTG
GAATCACACGACCTGGATGGAGTGGGACAGAGAAATTAACAATTACACAAGCTTAATACACTCCTTAATT
GAAGAATCGCAAAACCAGCAAGAAAAGAATGAACAAGAATTATTGGAATTAGATAAATGGGCAAGTTTGT
GGAATTGGTTTAACATAACAAATTGGCTGTGGTATATAAAATTATTCATAATGATAGTAGGAGGCTTGGT
AGGTTTAAGAATAGTTTTTGCTGTACTTTCTATAGTGAATAGAGTTAGGCAGGGATATTCACCATTATCG
TTTCAGACCCACCTCCCAACCCCGAGGGGACCCATGCATTGCATCTCAATTAGTCAGCAACCAGGTGTGG
AAAGTCCCCAGGCTCCCCAGCAGGCAGAAGTATGCAAAGCATGCGTCTCAATTAGTCAGCAACCATAGTC
CCGCCCCTAACTCCGCCCATCCCGCCCCTAACTCCGCCCAGTTCCGCCCATTCTCCGCCCCATGGCTGAC
TAATTTTTTTTATTTATGCAGAGGCCGAGGCCGCCTCGGCCTCTGAGCTATTCCAGAAGTAGTGAGGAGG
CTTTTTTGGAGGCCTAGGCTTTTGCAAAAAGCTTTCTAGAGGTACCACCGGAGCTTACCATGACCGAGTA
CAAGCCCACGGTGCGCCTCGCCACCCGCGACGACGTCCCCAGGGCCGTACGCACCCTCGCCGCCGCGTTC
GCCGACTACCCCGCCACGCGCCACACCGTCGATCCGGACCGCCACATCGAGCGGGTCACCGAGCTGCAAG
AACTCTTCCTCACGCGCGTCGGGCTCGACATCGGCAAGGTGTGGGTCGCGGACGACGGCGCCGCCGTGGC
GGTCTGGACCACGCCGGAGAGCGTCGAAGCGGGGGCGGTGTTCGCCGAGATCGGCCCGCGCATGGCCGAG
TTGAGCGGTTCCCGGCTGGCCGCGCAGCAACAGATGGAAGGCCTCCTGGCGCCGCACCGGCCCAAGGAGC
CCGCGTGGTTCCTGGCCACCGTCGGCGTCTCGCCCGACCACCAGGGCAAGGGTCTGGGCAGCGCCGTCGT
GCTCCCCGGAGTGGAGGCGGCCGAGCGCGCCGGGGTGCCCGCCTTCCTGGAGACCTCCGCGCCCCGCAAC
CTCCCCTTCTACGAGCGGCTCGGCTTCACCGTCACCGCCGACGTCGAGGTGCCCGAAGGACCGCGCACCT
GGTGCATGACCCGCAAGCCCGGTGCCAGTTAACGAATTCTAGATCTTGAGACAAATGGCAGTATTCATCC
ACAATTTTAAAAGAAAAGGGGGGATTGGGGGGTACAGTGCAGGGGAAAGAATAGTAGACATAATAGCAAC
AGACATACAAACTAAAGAATTACAAAAACAAATTACAAAAATTCAAAATTTTCGGGTTTATTACAGGGAC
AGCAGAGATCCACTTTGGCGCCGGCTCGAGGCCTGCAGGTGCAAAGATGGATAAAGTTTTAAACAGAGAG
GAATCTTTGCAGCTAATGGACCTTCTAGGTCTTGAAAGGAGTGGGAATTGGCTCCGGTGCCCGTCAGTGG
GCAGAGCGCACATCGCCCACAGTCCCCGAGAAGTTGGGGGGAGGGGTCGGCAATTGAACCGGTGCCTAGA
GAAGGTGGCGCGGGGTAAACTGGGAAAGTGATGTCGTGTACTGGCTCCGCCTTTTTCCCGAGGGTGGGGG
AGAACCGTATATAAGTGCAGTAGTCGCCGTGAACGTTCTTTTTCGCAACGGGTTTGCCGCCAGAACACAG
GTAAGTGCCGTGTGTGGTTCCCGCGGGCCTGGCCTCTTTACGGGTTATGGCCCTTGCGTGCCTTGAATTA
CTTCCACCTGGCTGCAGTACGTGATTCTTGATCCCGAGCTTCGGGTTGGAAGTGGGTGGGAGAGTTCGAG
GCCTTGCGCTTAAGGAGCCCCTTCGCCTCGTGCTTGAGTTGAGGCCTGGCCTGGGCGCTGGGGCCGCCGC
GTGCGAATCTGGTGGCACCTTCGCGCCTGTCTCGCTGCTTTCGATAAGTCTCTAGCCATTTAAAATTTTT
GATGACCTGCTGCGACGCTTTTTTTCTGGCAAGATAGTCTTGTAAATGCGGGCCAAGATCTGCACACTGG
TATTTCGGTTTTTGGGGCCGCGGGCGGCGACGGGGCCCGTGCGTCCCAGCGCACATGTTCGGCGAGGCGG
GGCCTGCGAGCGCGGCCACCGAGAATCGGACGGGGGTAGTCTCAAGCTGGCCGGCCTGCTCTGGTGCCTG
GCCTCGCGCCGCCGTGTATCGCCCCGCCCTGGGCGGCAAGGCTGGCCCGGTCGGCACCAGTTGCGTGAGC
GGAAAGATGGCCGCTTCCCGGCCCTGCTGCAGGGAGCTCAAAATGGAGGACGCGGCGCTCGGGAGAGCGG
GCGGGTGAGTCACCCACACAAAGGAAAAGGGCCTTTCCGTCCTCAGCCGTCGCTTCATGTGACTCCACGG
AGTACCGGGCGCCGTCCAGGCACCTCGATTAGTTCTCGAGCTTTTGGAGTACGTCGTCTTTAGGTTGGGG
GGAGGGGTTTTATGCGATGGAGTTTCCCCACACTGAGTGGGTGGAGACTGAAGTTAGGCCAGCTTGGCAC
TTGATGTAATTCTCCTTGGAATTTGCCCTTTTTGAGTTTGGATCTTGGTTCATTCTCAAGCCTCAGACAG
TGGTTCAAAGTTTTTTTCTTCCATTTCAGGTGTCGTGAGGCTAGCACCGCCACCATGCGCGCGCACCCGG
GGGGAGGCCGCTGCTGCCCGGAGCAGGAGGAGGGGGAGAGTGCGGCGGGCGGCAGCGGCGCTGGCGGCGA
CTCCGCCATAGAGCAGGGGGGCCAGGGCAGCGCGCTCGCCCCGTCCCCGGTGAGCGGCGTGCGCAGGGAA
GGCGCTCGGGGCGGCGGCCGTGGCCGGGGGCGGTGGAAGCAGGCGGGCCGGGGCGGCGGCGTCTGTGGCC
GTGGCCGGGGCCGGGGCCGTGGCCGGGGACGGGGACGGGGCCGGGGCCGGGGCCGCGGCCGTCCCCCGAG
TGGCGGCAGCGGCCTTGGCGGCGACGGCGGCGGCTGCGGCGGCGGCGGCAGCGGTGGCGGCGGCGCCCCC
CGGCGGGAGCCGGTCCCTTTCCCGTCGGGGAGCGCGGGGCCGGGGCCCAGGGGACCCCGGGCCACGGAGA
GCGGGAAGAGGATGGATTGCCCGGCCCTCCCCCCCGGATGGAAGAAGGAGGAAGTGATCCGAAAATCTGG
GCTAAGTGCTGGCAAGAGCGATGTCTACTACTTCAGTCCAAGTGGTAAGAAGTTCAGAAGCAAGCCTCAG
TTGGCAAGGTACCTGGGAAATACTGTTGATCTCAGCAGTTTTGACTTCAGAACTGGAAAGATGATGCCTA
GTAAATTACAGAAGAACAAACAGAGACTGCGAAACGATCCTCTCAATCAAAATAAGGGTAAACCAGACTT
GAATACAACATTGCCAATTAGACAAACAGCATCAATTTTCAAACAACCGGTAACCAAAGTCACAAATCAT
CCTAGTAATAAAGTGAAATCAGACCCACAACGAATGAATGAACAGCCACGTCAGCTTTTCTGGGAGAAGA
GGCTACAAGGACTTAGTGCATCAGATGTAACAGAACAAATTATAAAAACCATGGAACTACCCAAAGGTCT
TCAAGGAGTTGGTCCAGGTAGCAATGATGAGACCCTTTTATCTGCTGTTGCCAGTGCTTTGCACACAAGC
TCTGCGCCAATCACAGGGCAAGTCTCCGCTGCTGTGGAAAAGAACCCTGCTGTTTGGCTTAACACATCTC
AACCCCTCTGCAAAGCTTTTATTGTCACAGATGAAGACATCAGGAAACAGGAAGAGCGAGTACAGCAAGT
ACGCAAGAAATTGGAAGAAGCACTGATGGCAGACATCTTGTCGCGAGCTGCTGATACAGAAGAGATGGAT
ATTGAAATGGACAGTGGAGATGAAGCCTAGTAATGAACTAGTCCGTAACTTGAAAGTATTTCGATTTCTT
GGCTTTATATATCTTGTGGAAAGGACGAATACAGGATAGATGAAGCACTTCTACGCGTTAAGTCGACAAT
CAACCTCTGGATTACAAAATTTGTGAAAGATTGACTGGTATTCTTAACTATGTTGCTCCTTTTACGCTAT
GTGGATACGCTGCTTTAATGCCTTTGTATCATGCTATTGCTTCCCGTATGGCTTTCATTTTCTCCTCCTT
GTATAAATCCTGGTTGCTGTCTCTTTATGAGGAGTTGTGGCCCGTTGTCAGGCAACGTGGCGTGGTGTGC
ACTGTGTTTGCTGACGCAACCCCCACTGGTTGGGGCATTGCCACCACCTGTCAGCTCCTTTCCGGGACTT
TCGCTTTCCCCCTCCCTATTGCCACGGCGGAACTCATCGCCGCCTGCCTTGCCCGCTGCTGGACAGGGGC
TCGGCTGTTGGGCACTGACAATTCCGTGGTGTTGTCGGGGAAATCATCGTCCTTTCCTTGGCTGCTCGCC
TGTGTTGCCACCTGGATTCTGCGCGGGACGTCCTTCTGCTACGTCCCTTCGGCCCTCAATCCAGCGGACC
TTCCTTCCCGCGGCCTGCTGCCGGCTCTGCGGCCTCTTCCGCGTCTTCGCCTTCGCCCTCAGACGAGTCG
GATCTCCCTTTGGGCCGCCTCCCCGCGTCGACTTTAAGACCAATGACTTACAAGGCAGCTGTAGATCTTA
GCCACTTTTTAAAAGAAAAGGGGGGACTGGAAGGGCTAATTCACTCCCAACGAAGACAAGATCTGCTTTT
TGCTTGTACTGGGTCTCTCTGGTTAGACCAGATCTGAGCCTGGGAGCTCTCTGGCTAACTAGGGAACCCA
CTGCTTAAGCCTCAATAAAGCTTGCCTTGAGTGCTTCAAGTAGTGTGTGCCCGTCTGTTGTGTGACTCTG
GTAACTAGAGATCCCTCAGACCCTTTTAGTCAGTGTGGAAAATCTCTAGCAGTACGTATAGTAGTTCATG
TCATCTTATTATTCAGTATTTATAACTTGCAAAGAAATGAATATCAGAGAGTGAGAGGAACTTGTTTATT
GCAGCTTATAATGGTTACAAATAAAGCAATAGCATCACAAATTTCACAAATAAAGCATTTTTTTCACTGC
ATTCTAGTTGTGGTTTGTCCAAACTCATCAATGTATCTTATCATGTCTGGCTCTAGCTATCCCGCCCCTA
ACTCCGCCCATCCCGCCCCTAACTCCGCCCAGTTCCGCCCATTCTCCGCCCCATGGCTGACTAATTTTTT
TTATTTATGCAGAGGCCGAGGCCGCCTCGGCCTCTGAGCTATTCCAGAAGTAGTGAGGAGGCTTTTTTGG
AGGCCTAGGGACGTACCCAATTCGCCCTATAGTGAGTCGTATTACGCGCGCTCACTGGCCGTCGTTTTAC
AACGTCGTGACTGGGAAAACCCTGGCGTTACCCAACTTAATCGCCTTGCAGCACATCCCCCTTTCGCCAG
CTGGCGTAATAGCGAAGAGGCCCGCACCGATCGCCCTTCCCAACAGTTGCGCAGCCTGAATGGCGAATGG
G
[124 nt withheld, positions 6932-7055]
C
[91 nt withheld, positions 7057-7147]
A
[49 nt withheld, positions 7149-7197]
CCTTTGACGTTGGAGTCCACGTTCTTT
[37 nt withheld, positions 7225-7261]
ACCCTATCTCGGTCTATTCTTTTGATTTATAAGGGATTTTGCCGATTTCGGCCTATTGGTTAAAAAATGA
GCTGATTTAACAAAAATTTAACGCGAATTTTAACAAAATATTAACGCTTACAATTTAGGTGGCACTTTTC
GGGGAAATGTGCGCGGAACCCCTATTTGTTTATTTTTCTAAATACATTCAAATATGTATCCGCTCATGAG
ACAATAACCCTGATAAATGCTTCAATAATATTGAAAAAGGAAGAGTATGAGTATTCAACATTTCCGTGTC
GCCCTTATTCCCTTTTTTGCGGCATTTTGCCTTCCTGTTTTTGCTCACCCAGAAACGCTGGTGAAAGTAA
AAGATGCTGAAGATCAGTTGGGTGCACGAGTGGGTTACATCGAACTGGATCTCAACAGCGGTAAGATCCT
TGAGAGTTTTCGCCCCGAAGAACGTTTTCCAATGATGAGCACTTTTAAAGTTCTGCTATGTGGCGCGGTA
TTATCCCGTATTGACGCCGGGCAAGAGCAACTCGGTCGCCGCATACACTATTCTCAGAATGACTTGGTTG
AGTACTCACCAGTCACAGAAAAGCATCTTACGGATGGCATGACAGTAAGAGAATTATGCAGTGCTGCCAT
AACCATGAGTGATAACACTGCGGCCAACTTACTTCTGACAACGATCGGAGGACCGAAGGAGCTAACCGCT
TTTTTGCACAACATGGGGGATCATGTAACTCGCCTTGATCGTTGGGAACCGGAGCTGAATGAAGCCATAC
CAAACGACGAGCGTGACACCACGATGCCTGTAGCAATGGCAACAACGTTGCGCAAACTATTAACTGGCGA
ACTACTTACTCTAGCTTCCCGGCAACAATTAATAGACTGGATGGAGGCGGATAAAGTTGCAGGACCACTT
CTGCGCTCGGCCCTTCCGGCTGGCTGGTTTATTGCTGATAAATCTGGAGCCGGTGAGCGTGGGTCTCGCG
GTATCATTGCAGCACTGGGGCCAGATGGTAAGCCCTCCCGTATCGTAGTTATCTACACGACGGGGAGTCA
GGCAACTATGGATGAACGAAATAGACAGATCGCTGAGATAGGTGCCTCACTGATTAAGCATTGGTAACTG
TCAGACCAAGTTTACTCATATATACTTTAGATTGATTTAAAACTTCATTTTTAATTTAAAAGGATCTAGG
TGAAGATCCTTTTTGATAATCTCATGACCAAAATCCCTTAACGTGAGTTTTCGTTCCACTGAGCGTCAGA
CCCCGTAGAAAAGATCAAAGGATCTTCTTGAGATCCTTTTTTTCTGCGCGTAATCTGCTGCTTGCAAACA
AAAAAACCACCGCTACCAGCGGTGGTTTGTTTGCCGGATCAAGAGCTACCAACTCTTTTTCCGAAGGTAA
CTGGCTTCAGCAGAGCGCAGATACCAAATACTGTTCTTCTAGTGTAGCCGTAGTTAGGCCACCACTTCAA
GAACTCTGTAGCACCGCCTACATACCTCGCTCTGCTAATCCTGTTACCAGTGGCTGCTGCCAGTGGCGAT
AAGTCGTGTCTTACCGGGTTGGACTCAAGACGATAGTTACCGGATAAGGCGCAGCGGTCGGGCTGAACGG
GGGGTTCGTGCACACAGCCCAGCTTGGAGCGAACGACCTACACCGAACTGAGATACCTACAGCGTGAGCT
ATGAGAAAGCGCCACGCTTCCCGAAGGGAGAAAGGCGGACAGGTATCCGGTAAGCGGCAGGGTCGGAACA
GGAGAGCGCACGAGGGAGCTTCCAGGGGGAAACGCCTGGTATCTTTATAGTCCTGTCGGGTTTCGCCACC
TCTGACTTGAGCGTCGATTTTTGTGATGCTCGTCAGGGGGGCGGAGCCTATGGAAAAACGCCAGCAACGC
GGCCTTTTTACGGTTCCTGGCCTTTTGCTGGCCTTTTGCTCACATGTTCTTTCCTGCGTTATCCCCTGAT
TCTGTGGATAACCGTATTACCGCCTTTGAGTGAGCTGATACCGCTCGCCGCAGCCGAACGACCGAGCGCA
GCGAGTCAGTGAGCGAGGAAGCGGAAGAGCGCCCAATACGCAAACCGCCTCTCCCCGCGCGTTGGCCGAT
TCATTAATGCAGCTGGCACGACAGGTTTCCCGACTGGAAAGCGGGCAGTGAGCGCAACGCAATTAATGTG
AGTTAGCTCACTCATTAGGCACCCCAGGCTTTACACTTTATGCTTCCGGCTCGTATGTTGTGTGGAATTG
TGAGCGGATAACAATTTCACACAGGAAACAGCTATGACCATGATTACGCCAAGCGCGCAATTAACCCTCA
CTAAAGGGAACAAAAGCTGGAGCTGCAAGC
