>Addgene plasmid #144019 | TFORF2387 | depositor partial sequence | sequence record 284181 | Insert
ACCGCCACCATGCGCGCGCACCCGGGGGGAGGCCGCTGCTGCCCGGAGCAGGAGGAGGGGGAGAGTGCGG
CGGGCGGCAGCGGCGCTGGCGGCGACTCCGCCATAGAGCAGGGGGGCCAGGGCAGCGCGCTCGCCCCGTC
CCCGGTGAGCGGCGTGCGCAGGGAAGGCGCTCGGGGCGGCGGCCGTGGCCGGGGGCGGTGGAAGCAGGCG
GGCCGGGGCGGCGGCGTCTGTGGCCGTGGCCGGGGCCGGGGCCGTGGCCGGGGACGGGGACGGGGCCGGG
GCCGGGGCCGCGGCCGTCCCCCGAGTGGCGGCAGCGGCCTTGGCGGCGACGGCGGCGGCTGCGGCGGCGG
CGGCAGCGGTGGCGGCGGCGCCCCCCGGCGGGAGCCGGTCCCTTTCCCGTCGGGGAGCGCGGGGCCGGGG
CCCAGGGGACCCCGGGCCACGGAGAGCGGGAAGAGGATGGATTGCCCGGCCCTCCCCCCCGGATGGAAGA
AGGAGGAAGTGATCCGAAAATCTGGGCTAAGTGCTGGCAAGAGCGATGTCTACTACTTCAGTCCAAGTGG
TAAGAAGTTCAGAAGCAAGCCTCAGTTGGCAAGGTACCTGGGAAATACTGTTGATCTCAGCAGTTTTGAC
TTCAGAACTGGAAAGATGATGCCTAGTAAATTACAGAAGAACAAACAGAGACTGCGAAACGATCCTCTCA
ATCAAAATAAGGGTAAACCAGACTTGAATACAACATTGCCAATTAGACAAACAGCATCAATTTTCAAACA
ACCGGTAACCAAAGTCACAAATCATCCTAGTAATAAAGTGAAATCAGACCCACAACGAATGAATGAACAG
CCACGTCAGCTTTTCTGGGAGAAGAGGCTACAAGGACTTAGTGCATCAGATGTAACAGAACAAATTATAA
AAACCATGGAACTACCCAAAGGTCTTCAAGGAGTTGGTCCAGGTAGCAATGATGAGACCCTTTTATCTGC
TGTTGCCAGTGCTTTGCACACAAGCTCTGCGCCAATCACAGGGCAAGTCTCCGCTGCTGTGGAAAAGAAC
CCTGCTGTTTGGCTTAACACATCTCAACCCCTCTGCAAAGCTTTTATTGTCACAGATGAAGACATCAGGA
AACAGGAAGAGCGAGTACAGCAAGTACGCAAGAAATTGGAAGAAGCACTGATGGCAGACATCTTGTCGCG
AGCTGCTGATACAGAAGAGATGGATATTGAAATGGACAGTGGAGATGAAGCCTAGTAATGAACTAGTCCG
TAACTTGAAAGTATTTCGATTTCTTGGCTTTATATATCTTGTGGAAAGGACGAATACAGGATAGATGAAG
CACTTCT
