>Addgene plasmid #144019 | TFORF2387 | depositor partial sequence | sequence record 284182 | Barcode
ATACAGGATAGATGAAGCACTTCT
